>Addgene plasmid #174932 | pMSR:MSMEG_0909:Dendra | addgene full sequence | sequence record 345668 | Addgene NGS Result
CCGTACGAAGATGAACAAGGGCCCCGAGGCATTCCTGGTGACCACGACGCAGGGCAACCGGCTGTCGAAG
TCCGCGTTCACCAAGTCGCTGAAGCGTGGCTACGCCAAGATCGGTCGGCCGGAACTCCGCATCCACGACC
TCCGCGCTGTCGGCGCTACGTTCGCCGCTCAGGCAGGTGCGACGACCAAGGAGCTGATGGCCCGTCTCGG
TCACACGACTCCTAGGATGGCGATGAAGTACCAGATGGCGTCTGAGGCCCGCGACGAGGCTATCGCTGAG
GCGATGTCCAAGCTGGCCAAGACCTCCTGAAACGCAAAAAGCCCCCCTCCCAAGGACACTGAGTCCTAAA
GAGGGGGGTTTCTTGTCAGTACGCGAAGAACCACGCCTGGCCGCGAGCGCCAGCACCGCCGCTCTGTGCG
GAGACCTGGGCACCAGCCCCGCCGCCGCCAGGAGCATTGCCGTTCCCGCCAGAAATCTAGACGGTGACCA
CAACGCGCCCGCTTTGATCGGGGACGTCGAAATATTGGATCGTCGGCACCGTCACGGCCGTGGGAGGCGG
CACGATCCGCGACGTGATGATCGGCCGCATCCCCACGGTGCTGCGCAGTGAGCTCTACGCCATCCCGGCG
TTGATCTGTGCGTTCGCACGCACAGGCCCGGTGTGAGAAGGGTCTCTGACGAGCGGGAGAACTCCCTATC
AGTGATAGAGTTTGTCCTCCCTATCAGTGATAGATAGGCTTAAGGAGTAATACGACTCACTATAGGGAGA
AGGAGGCCATTATGACGGGCACCGAGAAGGGCAGCAAAGACAGCAGTGAGAACAGTCTGGTGAGCACGGG
TCTGGCCAAGACGATGATGCCCGTACCGGACCCGCACCCCGACGTGTTCGACACCGGCTGGCCATTGCGC
GTCGCCGACATCGACCGCAACGGGCGGCTGCGCTTCGATGCCTCGACCCGGCACATCCAGGACATCGGCC
AGGATCATCTGCGCCAGTTGGGGTTCGAGGACACCCATCCGGCCTGGATCGTGCGCCGCACCATGATCGA
CATGATCGAGCCCATCGAGTTCCCCGAACTGCTGCGGCTGCGCCGCTGGTGCTCGGGCACCTCGAACCGG
TGGTGCGAGATGCGCGTGCGCATCGACGGACGCAAGGGCGGCCTGGTCGAGTCCGAGGCGTTCTGGATCA
ACATCAACCGCGAGACCCAGGGCCCGTCGCGGATCGCCGACGACTTCCTGGCCGGACTGCGGCGCACCAC
CGACATCGACCGGCTGCGCTGGAAGCCCTATCTCAAGGCGGGCAGCCGCGAGGACGCGCTGGAGATCCGC
GAGTACCCGGTGCGCGTCGCCGACATCGACCTGTTCGACCACATGAACAACGCCGTCTACTGGACCGTGG
TCGAGGACTACCTGTACACGCATCCCGAGCTGCTCGCGCAGCCGTTGCGCGTGACCATCGAGCACGACGC
TCCCGTGGCGCTCGGCGACAAGCTGGAGATCATCTCCCACACCCACCCGCCGGGTACGACCGACAAATTC
GGTCCGGAACTCACCGATCGGACTGTTACAACCCTCACATATGCGGTCGGCGAGGAGACGAAAGCCGTCG
CCTGTCTCTTCTCGCTCAAGCTTGGTGCGGCCGCGGGCAACACGCCTGGCATCAATCTGATCAAGGAGGA
CATGCGTGTCAAGGTGCATATGGAGGGCAACGTGAACGGTCACGCCTTCGTGATCGAGGGGGAGGGTAAG
GGTAAGCCTTACGAAGGGACCCAGACCGCCAACCTCACCGTCAAGGAGGGCGCCCCTCTCCCATTCTCGT
ACGATATCCTCACTACCGCGGTGCATTACGGGAACCGCGTGTTCACCAAGTACCCCGAGGATATCCCTGA
CTACTTCAAGCAGAGCTTCCCGGAGGGATACTCCTGGGAGCGGACGATGACCTTCGAAGACAAGGGTATC
TGTACGATCCGCAGCGACATCTCGCTGGAAGGGGACTGTTTCTTCCAGAACGTCCGTTTCAAGGGGACCA
ACTTTCCGCCGAACGGCCCGGTCATGCAGAAGAAGACCCTCAAGTGGGAGCCGAGCACGGAGAAGCTGCA
CGTTCGGGACGGCCTCCTGGTCGGCAACATCAACATGGCGCTGCTGCTGGAAGGCGGCGGCCACTACCTA
TGCGACTTCAAGACCACGTACAAAGCGAAGAAGGTCGTCCAGCTGCCCGACGCGCACTTCGTGGACCACC
GCATCGAAATCCTGGGGAACGATTCGGACTACAACAAGGTCAAGTTGTACGAGCACGCTGTGGCACGCTA
TAGCCCGCTCCCGTCGCAGGTCTGGTTCGAAGGCGGCGGCGGGGAGAACCTGTATTTCCAGGACTACAAG
GACGACGACGACAAGTGATTTAAATAACCCCTTGGGGCCTCTAAACGGGTCTTGAGGGGTTTTTTGTTAA
CTAGCGTACGATCGAATTCCTGCAGCTCACGGTAACTGATGCCGTATTTGCAGTACCAGCGTACGGCCCA
CAGAATGATGTCACGCTGAAAATGCCGGCCTTTGAATGGGTTCATGTGCAGCTCCATCAGCAAAAGGGGA
TGATAAGTTTATCACCACCGACTATTTGCAACAGTGCCGTTGATCGTGCTATGATCGACTGATGTCATCA
GCGGTGGAGTGCAATGTCGTGCAATACGAATGGCGAAAAGCCGAGCTCATCGGTCAGCTTCTCAACCTTG
GGGTTACCCCCGGCGGTGTGCTGCTGGTCCACAGCTCCTTCCGTAGCGTCCGGCCCCTCGAAGATGGGCC
ACTTGGACTGATCGAGGCCCTGCGTGCTACGCTGGGTCCGGGAGGGACGCTCGTCATGCCCTCGTGGTCA
GGTCTGGACGACGAGCCGTTCGATCCTGCCACGTCGCCCGTTACACCGGACCTTGGAGTTGTCTCTGACA
CATTCTGGCGCCTGCCAAATGTAAAGCGCAGCGCCCATCCATTTGCCTTTGCGGCAGCGGGGCCACAGGC
AGAGCAGATCATCTCTGATCCATTGCCCCTGCCACCTTACTCGCCTGCAAGCCCGGTCGCCCGTGTCCAT
GAACTCGATGGGCAGGTACTTCTCCTCGGCGTGGGACACGATGCCAACACGACGCTGCATCTTGCCGAGT
TGATGGCAAAGGTTCCCTATGGGGTGCCGAGACACTGCACCATTCTTCAGGATGGCAAGTTGGTACGCGT
CGATTATCTCGAGAATGACCACTGCTGTGAGCGCTTTGCCTTGGCGGACAGGTGGCTCAAGGAGAAGAGC
CTTCAGAAGGAAGGTCCAGTCGGTCATGCCTTTGCTCGGTTGATCCGCTCCCGCGACATTGTGGCGACAG
CCCTGGGTCAACTGGGCCGAGATCCGTTGATCTTCCTGCATCCGCCAGAGGCGGGATGCGAAGAATGCGA
TGCCGCTCGCCAGTCGATTGGCTGAGCTCATGAGCGGAGAACGAGATGACGTTGGAGGGGCAAGGTCGCG
CTGATTGCTGGGGCAACACGGGGGATCCACTAGTTCCATGAGCGTCAGACCCCGTAGAAAAGATCAAAGG
ATCTTCTTGAGATCCTTTTTTTCTGCGCGTAATCTGCTGCTTGCAAACAAAAAAACCACCGCTACCAGCG
GTGGTTTGTTTGCCGGATCAAGAGCTACCAACTCTTTTTCCGAAGGTAACTGGCTTCAGCAGAGCGCAGA
TACCAAATACTGTCCTTCTAGTGTAGCCGTAGTTAGGCCACCACTTCAAGAACTCTGTAGCACCGCCTAC
ATACCTCGCTCTGCTAATCCTGTTACCAGTGGCTGCTGCCAGTGGCGATAAGTCGTGTCTTACCGGGTTG
GACTCAAGACGATAGTTACCGGATAAGGCGCAGCGGTCGGGCTGAACGGGGGGTTCGTGCACACAGCCCA
GCTTGGAGCGAACGACCTACACCGAACTGAGATACCTACAGCGTGAGCTATGAGAAAGCGCCACGCTTCC
CGAGGGGAGAAAGGCGGACAGGTATCCGGTAAGCGGCAGGGTCGGAACAGGAGAGCGCACGAGGGAGCTT
CCAGGGGGAAACGCCTGGTATCTTTATAGTCCTGTCGGGTTTCGCCACCTCTGACTTGAGCGTCGATTTT
TGTGATGCTCGTCAGGGGGGCGGAGCCTATGGAAAAACGCCAGCAACGCGGCCTTTTTACGGTTCCTGGC
CTTTTGCTGGCCTTTTGCTCACATGTTCTTTCCTGCGTTATCCCCTGATTCTGTGGATAACCGTATTACC
GCCTTTGAGTGAGCTGATACCGCTCGCCGCAGCCGAACGACCGAGCGCAACGCGTGCGGCCGCGGTACCC
GGGGATCCTCTAGAGTCGACCACCAAGGGCACCATCTCTGCTTGGGCCACCCCGTTGGCCGCAGCCAGCT
CGCTGAGAGCCGTGAACGACAGGGCGAACGCCAGCCCGCCGACGGCGAGGGTTCCGACCGCTGCAACTCC
CGGTGCAACCTTGTCCCGGTCTATTCTCTTCACTGCACCAGCTCCAATCTGGTGTGAATGCCCCTCGTCT
GTTCGCGCAGGCGGGGGGCTCTATTCGTTTGTCAGCATCGAAAGTAGCCAGATCAGGGATGCGTTGCAAC
CGCGTATGCCCAGGTCAGAAGAGTCGCACAAGAGTTGCAGACCCCTGGAAAGAAAAATGGCCAGAGGGCG
AAAACACCCTCTGACCAGCGGAGCGGGCGACGGGAATCGAACCCGCGTAGCTAGTTTGGAAGAATGGGTG
TCTGCCGACCACATATGGGCCGGTCAAGATAGGTTTTTACCCCCTCTCGGCTGCATCCTCTAAGTGGAAA
GAAATTGCAGGTCGTAGAAGCGCGTTGAAGCCTGAGAGTTGCACAGGAGTTGCAACCCGGTAGCCTTGTT
CACGACGAGAGGAGACCTAGTTGGCACGTCGCGGATGGGGATCGCTGAAGACTCAGCGCAGCGGGAGGAT
CCAAGCCTCATACGTCAACCCGCAGGACGGTGTGAGGTACTACGCGCTGCAGACCTACGACAACAAGATG
GACGCCGAAGCCTGGCTCGCGGGCGAGAAGCGGCTCATCGAGATGGAGACCTGGACCCCTCCACAGGACC
GGGCGAAGAAGGCAGCCGCCAGCGCCATCACGCTGGAGGAGTACACCCGGAAGTGGCTCGTGGAGCGCGA
CCTCGCAGACGGCACCAGGGATCTGTACAGCGGGCACGCGGAGCGCCGCATCTACCCGGTGCTAGGTGAA
GTGGCGGTCACAGAGATGACGCCAGCTCTGGTGCGTGCGTGGTGGGCCGGGATGGGTAGGAAGCACCCGA
CTGCCCGCCGGCATGCCTACAACGTCCTCCGGGCGGTGATGAACACAGCGGTCGAGGACAAGCTGATCGC
AGAGAACCCGTGCCGGATCGAGCAGAAGGCAGCCGATGAGCGCGACGTAGAGGCGCTGACGCCTGAGGAG
CTGGACATCGTCGCCGCTGAGATCTTCGAGCACTACCGGATCGCGGCATACATCCTGGCGTGGACGAGCC
TCCGGTTCGGAGAGCTGATCGAGCTTCGCCGCAAGGACATCGTGGACGACGGCATGACGATGAAGCTCCG
GGTGCGCCGTGGCGCTTCCCGCGTGGGGAACAAGATCGTCGTTGGCAACGCCAAGACCGTCCGGTCGAAG
CGTCCTGTGACGGTTCCGCCTCACGTCGCGGAGATGATCCGAGCGCACATGAAGGA
Features (pLannotate 1.2.2; 13 found; start..end, strand, type, name):
    369..473     -  CDS            32 (fragment): VG32_BPML5 - Protein predicted: Swiss-Prot protein existence level 4. From Mycobacterium phage L5 (Mycobacteriophage L5).
    529..633     +  CDS            Y4104_STRCO (fragment): Protein inferred from homology: Swiss-Prot protein existence level 3. From Streptomyces coelicolor (strain ATCC BAA-471 / A3(2) / M145).
    691..710     +  promoter       tight TRE promoter (fragment): Tet-responsive promoter PTight, consisting of seven tet operator sequences followed by the minimal CMV promoter
    717..734     +  promoter       tight TRE promoter (fragment): Tet-responsive promoter PTight, consisting of seven tet operator sequences followed by the minimal CMV promoter
    748..766     +  promoter       T7 promoter: promoter for bacteriophage T7 RNA polymerase
   1649..2335    +  CDS            Dendra2: Dendra2 is a photoconvertible green fluorescent protein published in 2006, derived from Dendronephthya sp.. It has high acid sensitivity.
   2375..2395    +  CDS            FLAG (fragment): FLAG® epitope tag, followed by an enterokinase cleavage site
   2404..2446    +  terminator     T7 terminator (fragment): transcription terminator for bacteriophage T7 RNA polymerase
   2652..3452    +  CDS            ApmR: aminoglycoside 3-N-acetyltransferase type IV ; aac(3)IV; confers resistance to apramycin (Paget and Davies, 1996)
   3519..3536    -  misc_feature   MCS (fragment): pBluescript multiple cloning site
   3577..4165    +  rep_origin     ori: high-copy-number ColE1/pMB1/pBR322/pUC origin of replication
   4333..4361    +  misc_feature   MCS (fragment): pUC18/19 multiple cloning site
   4921..307     +  CDS            33 (across the origin): VINT_BPML5 - Also known as int. Protein inferred from homology: Swiss-Prot protein existence level 3. Integrase is necessary for integration of the phage into the host genome by site-specific recombination. From Mycobacterium phage L5 (Mycobacteriophage L5).
