[The description below was written by a language model from this plasmid's Addgene catalogue record and pLannotate feature annotations shown in this document.]
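Description:
pMSR:MSMEG_0909:Dendra is a 5.7 kb integrating mycobacterial expression plasmid built on the pMSR:Dendra backbone, part of a systematic resource of tagged Mycobacterium smegmatis genes. In E. coli it replicates from a high-copy ColE1/pUC-type origin and is selected with apramycin through the aac(3)IV acetyltransferase gene, a marker that also works in mycobacteria. No mycobacterial replication origin is annotated. Instead, the plasmid carries the mycobacteriophage L5 integrase gene (spanning the sequence origin) together with adjacent L5 sequence detected as a fragment of gene 32. This region is consistent with the phage attachment region, although no att site is annotated as such. Integrase-mediated site-specific recombination inserts the vector in single copy at the chromosomal L5 attachment site, giving stable, low-dosage expression.

The payload is the M. smegmatis open reading frame MSMEG_0909, inserted by ligation-independent cloning. It is not itself annotated in the feature table, but presumably occupies the gap between the promoter region and Dendra2. It is fused at its C terminus, through a Gly-Ala linker, to the green-to-red photoconvertible fluorescent protein Dendra2, followed by a single FLAG epitope. Transcription in mycobacteria is driven by the pmycTetO promoter. The two short "TRE" hits in the annotation reflect its tet operator sequences, which would allow Tet repressor-based regulation in a suitable host. A T7 promoter just downstream and a partial T7 terminator after the tag allow the same fusion to be expressed in T7 polymerase-bearing E. coli strains. The record states the purpose as a C-terminal fluorescent fusion, which suits localisation imaging of the MSMEG_0909 product in live mycobacteria, while the FLAG tag allows immunodetection or pull-down. The record does not state the protein's function.
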