Addgene plasmid #174932: pMSR:MSMEG_0909:Dendra
Purpose: C-term fluorescent fusion
Depositing lab: Keith Derbyshire & Joseph Wade. Depositing organization: Wadsworth Center, New York State Department of Health. Publication: A Mycobacterial Systems Resource for the Research Community. Judd JA, Canestrari J, Clark R, Joseph A, Lapierre P, Lasek-Nesselquist E, Mir M, Palumbo M, Smith C, Stone M, Upadhyay A, Wirth SE, Dedrick RM, Meier CG, Russell DA, Dills A, Dove E, Kester J, Wolf ID, Zhu J, Rubin ER, Fortune S, Hatfull GF, Gray TA, Wade JT, Derbyshire KM. mBio. 2021 Mar 2;12(2). pii: mBio.02401-20. doi: 10.1128/mBio.02401-20. PubMed 33653882.
Backbone
  Vector backbone: pMSR:Dendra
  Vector type: Bacterial Expression ; Integrating Mycobacterial Expression Vector attL5. T7 expression in E. coli
Growth in bacteria
  Bacterial resistance: Apramycin, 25 μg/mL
  Growth temperature: 37°C
  Growth strain: DH5alpha
  Copy number: High Copy
Gene/Insert
  Gene/Insert name: MSMEG_0909
  Species: M. smegmatis
  Promoter: pmycTetO
  Tag / fusion protein: Gly-Ala Linker/Dendra2/1x Flag Tag (C terminal on insert)
  Cloning method: Ligation Independent Cloning
  Sequencing primers: 5′ TGATAGAGTTTGTCCTCCCTATCAG; 3′ TCCATATGCACCTTGACACG
Resource information
  A portion of this plasmid was derived from a plasmid made by: CP000480.1
Terms and licenses: Academic/Nonprofit Terms; Industry Terms: Not Available to Industry
Depositor comments: 5' cloning site: AseI (destroyed), 3' cloning site: HindIII (not destroyed)
How to cite: pMSR:MSMEG_0909:Dendra was a gift from Keith Derbyshire & Joseph Wade (Addgene plasmid # 174932 ; http://n2t.net/addgene:174932 ; RRID:Addgene_174932)
