>Addgene plasmid #174932 | pMSR:MSMEG_0909:Dendra | depositor partial sequence | sequence record 339326 | partial
ATGACGGGCACCGAGAAGGGCAGCAAAGACAGCAGTGAGAACAGTCTGGTGAGCACGGGTCTGGCCAAGA
CGATGATGCCCGTACCGGACCCGCACCCCGACGTGTTCGACACCGGCTGGCCATTGCGCGTCGCCGACAT
CGACCGCAACGGGCGGCTGCGCTTCGATGCCTCGACCCGGCACATCCAGGACATCGGCCAGGATCATCTG
CGCCAGTTGGGGTTCGAGGACACCCATCCGGCCTGGATCGTGCGCCGCACCATGATCGACATGATCGAGC
CCATCGAGTTCCCCGAACTGCTGCGGCTGCGCCGCTGGTGCTCGGGCACCTCGAACCGGTGGTGCGAGAT
GCGCGTGCGCATCGACGGACGCAAGGGCGGCCTGGTCGAGTCCGAGGCGTTCTGGATCAACATCAACCGC
GAGACCCAGGGCCCGTCGCGGATCGCCGACGACTTCCTGGCCGGACTGCGGCGCACCACCGACATCGACC
GGCTGCGCTGGAAGCCCTATCTCAAGGCGGGCAGCCGCGAGGACGCGCTGGAGATCCGCGAGTACCCGGT
GCGCGTCGCCGACATCGACCTGTTCGACCACATGAACAACGCCGTCTACTGGACCGTGGTCGAGGACTAC
CTGTACACGCATCCCGAGCTGCTCGCGCAGCCGTTGCGCGTGACCATCGAGCACGACGCTCCCGTGGCGC
TCGGCGACAAGCTGGAGATCATCTCCCACACCCACCCGCCGGGTACGACCGACAAATTCGGTCCGGAACT
CACCGATCGGACTGTTACAACCCTCACATATGCGGTCGGCGAGGAGACGAAAGCCGTCGCCTGTCTCTTC
TCGCTC
